>Addgene plasmid #88037 | pDONR223-ZNF706 | addgene full sequence | sequence record 189934 | Addgene NGS Result
CAAATAATGATTTTATTTTGACTGATAGTGACCTGTTCGTTGCAACAAATTGATGAGCAATGCTTTTTTA
TAATGCCAACTTTGTACAAAAAAGTTGGCATGGCTCGTGGACAGCAGAAAATTCAGTCTCAGCAGAAAAA
TGCCAAAAAGCAAGCTGGACAAAAGAAGAAACAAGGACATGACCAAAAGGCTGCTGCCAAAGCTGCCTTA
ATATATACCTGCACTGTCTGTAGGACACAAATGCCAGACCCTAAGACCTTCAAGCAGCACTTTGAGAGCA
AGCATCCTAAGACTCCACTTCCTCCAGAATTAGCTGATGTTCAGGCATACCCAACTTTCTTGTACAAAGT
TGGCATTATAAGAAAGCATTGCTTATCAATTTGTTGCAACGAACAGGTCACTATCAGTCAAAATAAAATC
ATTATTTGCCATCCAGCTGATATCCCCTATAGTGAGTCGTATTACATGGTCATAGCTGTTTCCTGGCAGC
TCTGGCCCGTGTCTCAAAATCTCTGATGTTACATTGCACAAGATAAAAATATATCATCATGCCTCCTCTA
GACCAGCCAGGACAGAAATGCCTCGACTTCGCTGCTACCCAAGGTTGCCGGGTGACGCACACCGTGGAAA
CGGATGAAGGCACGAACCCAGTGGACATAAGCCTGTTCGGTTCGTAAGCTGTAATGCAAGTAGCGTATGC
GCTCACGCAACTGGTCCAGAACCTTGACCGAACGCAGCGGTGGTAACGGCGCAGTGGCGGTTTTCATGGC
TTGTTATGACTGTTTTTTTGGGGTACAGTCTATGCCTCGGGCATCCAAGCAGCAAGCGCGTTACGCCGTG
GGTCGATGTTTGATGTTATGGAGCAGCAACGATGTTACGCAGCAGGGCAGTCGCCCTAAAACAAAGTTAA
ACATTATGAGGGAAGCGGTGATCGCCGAAGTATCGACTCAACTATCAGAGGTAGTTGGCGTCATCGAGCG
CCATCTCGAACCGACGTTGCTGGCCGTACATTTGTACGGCTCCGCAGTGGATGGCGGCCTGAAGCCACAC
AGTGATATTGATTTGCTGGTTACGGTGACCGTAAGGCTTGATGAAACAACGCGGCGAGCTTTGATCAACG
ACCTTTTGGAAACTTCGGCTTCCCCTGGAGAGAGCGAGATTCTCCGCGCTGTAGAAGTCACCATTGTTGT
GCACGACGACATCATTCCGTGGCGTTATCCAGCTAAGCGCGAACTGCAATTTGGAGAATGGCAGCGCAAT
GACATTCTTGCAGGTATCTTCGAGCCAGCCACGATCGACATTGATCTGGCTATCTTGCTGACAAAAGCAA
GAGAACATAGCGTTGCCTTGGTAGGTCCAGCGGCGGAGGAACTCTTTGATCCGGTTCCTGAACAGGATCT
ATTTGAGGCGCTAAATGAAACCTTAACGCTATGGAACTCGCCGCCCGACTGGGCTGGCGATGAGCGAAAT
GTAGTGCTTACGTTGTCCCGCATTTGGTACAGCGCAGTAACCGGCAAAATCGCGCCGAAGGATGTCGCTG
CCGACTGGGCAATGGAGCGCCTGCCGGCCCAGTATCAGCCCGTCATACTTGAAGCTAGACAGGCTTATCT
TGGACAAGAAGAAGATCGCTTGGCCTCGCGCGCAGATCAGTTGGAAGAATTTGTCCACTACGTGAAAGGC
GAGATCACCAAGGTAGTCGGCAAATAACCCTCGAGCCACCCATGACCAAAATCCCTTAACGTGAGTTACG
CGTCGTTCCACTGAGCGTCAGACCCCGTAGAAAAGATCAAAGGATCTTCTTGAGATCCTTTTTTTCTGCG
CGTAATCTGCTGCTTGCAAACAAAAAAACCACCGCTACCAGCGGTGGTTTGTTTGCCGGATCAAGAGCTA
CCAACTCTTTTTCCGAAGGTAACTGGCTTCAGCAGAGCGCAGATACCAAATACTGTTCTTCTAGTGTAGC
CGTAGTTAGGCCACCACTTCAAGAACTCTGTAGCACCGCCTACATACCTCGCTCTGCTAATCCTGTTACC
AGTGGCTGCTGCCAGTGGCGATAAGTCGTGTCTTACCGGGTTGGACTCAAGACGATAGTTACCGGATAAG
GCGCAGCGGTCGGGCTGAACGGGGGGTTCGTGCACACAGCCCAGCTTGGAGCGAACGACCTACACCGAAC
TGAGATACCTACAGCGTGAGCTATGAGAAAGCGCCACGCTTCCCGAAGGGAGAAAGGCGGACAGGTATCC
GGTAAGCGGCAGGGTCGGAACAGGAGAGCGCACGAGGGAGCTTCCAGGGGGAAACGCCTGGTATCTTTAT
AGTCCTGTCGGGTTTCGCCACCTCTGACTTGAGCGTCGATTTTTGTGATGCTCGTCAGGGGGGCGGAGCC
TATGGAAAAACGCCAGCAACGCGGCCTTTTTACGGTTCCTGGCCTTTTGCTGGCCTTTTGCTCACATGTT
CTTTCCTGCGTTATCCCCTGATTCTGTGGATAACCGTATTACCGCCTTTGAGTGAGCTGATACCGCTCGC
CGCAGCCGAACGACCGAGCGCAGCGAGTCAGTGAGCGAGGAAGCGGAAGAGCGCCCAATACGCAAACCGC
CTCTCCCCGCGCGTTGGCCGATTCATTAATGCAGCTGGCACGACAGGTTTCCCGACTGGAAAGCGGGCAG
TGAGCGCAACGCAATTAATACGCGTACCGCTAGCCAGGAAGAGTTTGTAGAAACGCAAAAAGGCCATCCG
TCAGGATGGCCTTCTGCTTAGTTTGATGCCTGGCAGTTTATGGCGGGCGTCCTGCCCGCCACCCTCCGGG
CCGTTGCTTCACAACGTTCAAATCCGCTCCCGGCGGATTTGTCCTACTCAGGAGAGCGTTCACCGACAAA
CAACAGATAAAACGAAAGGCCCAGTCTTCCGACTGAGCCTTTCGTTTTATTTGATGCCTGGCAGTTCCCT
ACTCTCGCGTTAACGCTAGCATGGATGTTTTCCCAGTCACGACGTTGTAAAACGACGGCCAGTCTTAAGC
TCGGGCCC
Features (pLannotate 1.2.2; 12 found; start..end, strand, type, name):
      2..97      +  protein_bind   attL3: mutant version of attL; recombination site for the Gateway® LR reaction LR Clonase™
    100..327     +  CDS            ZNF706: ZN706_HUMAN - Experimental evidence at protein level: Swiss-Prot protein existence level 1. Transcription repressor involved in the exit of embryonic stem cells (ESCs) from self-renewal. Acts by repressing expression of KLF4. From Homo sapiens (Human).
    329..428     -  protein_bind   attL2: mutant version of attL; recombination site for the Gateway® LR reaction LR Clonase™
    446..464     -  promoter       T7 promoter: promoter for bacteriophage T7 RNA polymerase
    654..677     +  promoter       Pc promoter (fragment): intI1 (promoter lies within the coding sequence); class 1 integron promoter
    853..909     +  CDS            GmR (fragment): gentamycin acetyltransferase; aacC1; confers resistance to gentamycin
    916..1707    +  CDS            SmR: aminoglycoside adenylyltransferase (Murphy, 1985); aadA; confers resistance to spectinomycin and streptomycin
   1800..2388    +  rep_origin     ori: high-copy-number ColE1/pMB1/pBR322/pUC origin of replication
   2571..2663    +  CDS            lacI (fragment): lac repressor; lacI; The lac repressor binds to the lac operator to inhibit transcription in E. coli. This inhibition can be relieved by adding lactose or isopropyl-β-D-thiogalactopyranoside (IPTG).
   2718..2745    -  terminator     rrnB T2 terminator: transcription terminator T2 from the E. coli rrnB gene
   2877..2920    +  terminator     rrnB T1 terminator: Escherichia coli rrnB; transcription terminator T1 from the E. coli rrnB gene
   2967..3003    -  CDS            lacZα (fragment): LacZα fragment of β-galactosidase; lacZ fragment
