[The description below was written by a language model from this plasmid's Addgene catalogue record and pLannotate feature annotations shown in this document.]
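Description:
pDONR223-ZNF706 is a Gateway entry clone built on the Invitrogen pDONR223 donor backbone, carrying the open reading frame of the human zinc-finger protein ZNF706. It belongs to the Human TFome Collection, specifically the subset derived from the ORFeome. The sequenced plasmid is about 3 kb and is maintained in E. coli through a high-copy ColE1/pUC-type origin. Selection is with spectinomycin, conferred by the aadA aminoglycoside adenylyltransferase gene (SmR). That gene sits downstream of a fragment of a class 1 integron Pc promoter and a short remnant of a gentamicin acetyltransferase gene. Other annotated pieces, namely lacI and lacZα fragments and the rrnB T1 and T2 terminators, are backbone features; terminators of this kind generally insulate a cloning site from read-through transcription.

The ZNF706 coding sequence (about 230 bp) lies between two attL recombination sites, which the automated annotation labels as attL3 and attL2. An LR Clonase reaction can therefore move the ORF directionally into any compatible Gateway destination vector. The last nucleotide of the stop codon has been removed, so the ORF can be read through into a C-terminal tag or fusion partner supplied by the destination vector. The plasmid has no promoter positioned to express the insert in mammalian cells. The only promoter annotated near the cassette is a T7 promoter just outside the attL2 site, on the reverse strand. The annotation describes ZNF706 as a transcriptional repressor that promotes exit of embryonic stem cells from self-renewal by repressing KLF4. The clone mainly serves as a sequence-verified source for building ZNF706 expression constructs, for example for transcription factor overexpression screens in cell fate engineering.
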