Addgene plasmid #88037: pDONR223-ZNF706
Purpose: Donor Vector containing ZNF706 transcription factor, part of the Human TFome Collection
Depositing lab: Marc Vidal. Depositing organization: Dana-Farber Cancer Institute. Publication: A comprehensive library of human transcription factors for cell fate engineering. Ng AHM, Khoshakhlagh P, Rojo Arias JE, Pasquini G, Wang K, Swiersy A, Shipman SL, Appleton E, Kiaee K, Kohman RE, Vernet A, Dysart M, Leeper K, Saylor W, Huang JY, Graveline A, Taipale J, Hill DE, Vidal M, Melero-Martin JM, Busskamp V, Church GM. Nat Biotechnol. 2021 Apr;39(4):510-519. doi: 10.1038/s41587-020-0742-6. Epub 2020 Nov 30. PubMed 33257861.
Backbone
  Vector backbone: pDONR223
  Backbone manufacturer: Invitrogen
  Backbone size w/o insert (bp): 3000
  Vector type: Gateway Donor Vector
Growth in bacteria
  Bacterial resistance: Spectinomycin, 50 μg/mL
  Growth temperature: 37°C
  Growth strain: DH5alpha
  Copy number: High Copy
Gene/Insert
  Gene/Insert name: ZNF706
  Species: H. sapiens (human)
  Insert size (bp): 231
  Mutation: Last nucleotide of stop codon removed to allow for Gateway C-terminal fusions
  Entrez Gene: ZNF706 (a.k.a. HSPC038, PNAS-106, PNAS-113)
  Cloning method: Gateway Cloning
  Sequencing primers: 5′ M13F(-21); 3′ M13R
Terms and licenses: Academic/Nonprofit Terms; Industry Terms: Not Available to Industry
Depositor comments: Represents the ORFeome subset of the TFome
How to cite: pDONR223-ZNF706 was a gift from Marc Vidal (Addgene plasmid # 88037 ; http://n2t.net/addgene:88037 ; RRID:Addgene_88037)
