>Addgene plasmid #88037 | pDONR223-ZNF706 | depositor partial sequence | sequence record 171641 | insert
ATGGCTCGTGGACAGCAGAAAATTCAGTCTCAGCAGAAAAATGCCAAAAAGCAAGCTGGACAAAAGAAGA
AACAAGGACATGACCAAAAGGCTGCTGCCAAAGCTGCCTTAATATATACCTGCACTGTCTGTAGGACACA
AATGCCAGACCCTAAGACCTTCAAGCAGCACTTTGAGAGCAAGCATCCTAAGACTCCACTTCCTCCAGAA
TTAGCTGATGTTCAGGCATAA
